Addgene plasmid #30710: pCS2-F1-TGG-F3-GGG
Depositing lab: Nathan Lawson & Scot Wolfe. Depositing organization: University of Massachusetts, Worcester. Publication: Evaluation and application of modularly assembled zinc-finger nucleases in zebrafish. Zhu C, Smith T, McNulty J, Rayla AL, Lakshmanan A, Siekmann AF, Buffardi M, Meng X, Shin J, Padmanabhan A, Cifuentes D, Giraldez AJ, Look AT, Epstein JA, Lawson ND, Wolfe SA. Development. 2011 Oct;138(20):4555-64. 10.1242/dev.066779 PubMed 21937602.
Backbone
  Vector backbone: pCS2 (modified)
  Backbone size w/o insert (bp): 2877
  Vector type: mRNA production
Growth in bacteria
  Bacterial resistance: Ampicillin, 100 μg/mL
  Growth temperature: 37°C
  Growth strain: DH5alpha
  Growth instructions: XL1Blue
  Copy number: High Copy
Gene/Insert
  Gene/Insert name: F1 TGG, F3 GGG
  Insert size (bp): 351
  Tag / fusion protein: FLAG (N terminal on insert)
  Cloning method: Restriction Enzyme; 5′ cloning site KpnI (not destroyed); 3′ cloning site XbalI (not destroyed)
  Sequencing primers: 5′ SP6; 3′ attaaccctcactaaaggga
Terms and licenses: Academic/Nonprofit Terms; Industry Terms: Not Available to Industry
How to cite: pCS2-F1-TGG-F3-GGG was a gift from Nathan Lawson & Scot Wolfe (Addgene plasmid # 30710 ; http://n2t.net/addgene:30710 ; RRID:Addgene_30710)
