[The description below was written by a language model from this plasmid's Addgene catalogue record.]
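Description:
pCS2-F1-TGG-F3-GGG is a small, high-copy bacterial plasmid built on a modified pCS2 backbone (about 2.9 kb without insert) and catalogued as an mRNA-production vector. It is propagated in standard E. coli cloning strains under ampicillin selection. The use of SP6 as the 5′ sequencing primer is consistent with the usual pCS2 arrangement, in which an SP6 phage promoter upstream of the cloning site allows in vitro transcription of the insert. The record provides no feature table, so the exact promoters, polyadenylation signal and origin retained in this modified backbone are not stated.

The insert is a 351 bp fragment named "F1 TGG, F3 GGG", cloned between KpnI and XbaI sites that both remain intact, and carrying an N-terminal FLAG epitope tag for detection of the encoded protein. The name indicates zinc-finger modules occupying the finger 1 and finger 3 positions of a three-finger array, with F1 designated for the DNA triplet TGG and F3 for GGG. The record does not say what occupies the finger 2 position, nor whether a nuclease domain is present in this plasmid.

The construct comes from work evaluating modularly assembled zinc-finger nucleases in zebrafish, and it appears to belong to a set of module-bearing plasmids from which fingers of defined triplet specificity can be combined into custom arrays. The preserved flanking restriction sites would allow the finger cassette to be excised or exchanged during such assembly. The mRNA-production backbone fits the common practice of making synthetic transcripts for delivery into embryos, although the record does not describe this plasmid's specific step in that workflow.
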