>Addgene plasmid #30710 | pCS2-F1-TGG-F3-GGG | depositor partial sequence | sequence record 14151 | Author sequence
GGTACCCAGCCCTATAAATGTCCGGAGTGTGGCAAGTCCTTCTCGACCTCTGGCAACCTCACCCGTCACC
AACGTACGCACACCGGCGAAAAACCTTATGCTTGCCCTGTCGAGTCCTGTGACCGCCGCTTCAGTCGCTC
TGACCACCTCACCACCCATATCCGGATTCACACAGGCCAGAAGCCCTTCCAGTGTCGCATCTGCATGAGG
AACTTCAGCGACCCGGGTCACCTCACCCGTCACATCCGCACCCACACAGGCGAGAAGCCTTTTGCATGCG
ACATCTGCGGCAGGAAGTTCGCGCGCTCTGACCATCTCACCCGTCACACCAAGATCCACACAGGTGGATC
C
