>Addgene plasmid #30710 | pCS2-F1-TGG-F3-GGG | addgene partial sequence | sequence record 38913 | SP6  5'-ATTTAGGTGACACTATAG-3'
ATCTGCCACCATGGCTCCAAGAAGAAGCGTAAGGTAGACTACAAAGACCATGACGGTGATTATAAAGATC
ATGACATCGATTACAAGGATGACGATGACAAGGGTACCCAGCCCTATAAATGTCCGGAGTGTGGCAAGTC
CTTCTCGACCTCTGGCAACCTCACCCGTCACCAACGTACGCACACCGGCGAAAAACCTTATGCTTGCCCT
GTCGAGTCCTGTGACCGCCGCTTCAGTCGCTCTGACCACCTCACCACCCATATCCGGATTCACACAGGCC
AGAAGCCCTTCCAGTGTCGCATCTGCATGAGGAACTTCAGCGACCCGGGTCACCTCACCCGTCACATCCG
CACCCACACAGGCGAGAAGCCTTTTGCATGCGACATCTGCGGCAGGAAGTTCGCGCGCTCTGACCATCTC
ACCCGTCACACCAAGATCCACACAGGTGGATCCCAACTAGTCAAAAGTGAACTGGAGGAGAAGAAATCTG
AACTTCGTCATAAATTGAAATATGTGCCTCATGAATATATTGAATTAATTGAAATTGCCAGAAATTCCAC
TCAGGATAGAATTCTTGAAATGAAGGTAATGGAATTTTTTATGAAAGTTTATGGATATAGAGGTAAACAT
TTGGGTGGATCAAGGAAACCGGACGGAGCAATTTATACTGTCGGATCTCCTATTGATTACGGTGTGATCG
TGGATACTAAAGCTTATAGCGGAGGTTATAATCTGCCAATTGGCCAAGCAGATGAAATGGAACGATATGT
CGAAGAAAATCAAACACGAAACAAACATCTCAACCCTAATGAATGGTGGAAAGTCTATCCATCTTCTGTA
ACGGAATTTAAGTTTTTATTTGTGAGTGGTCACTTTAAAGGAAACTACAAAGCTCAGCTTACACGATTAA
ATCATATC
